Addgene plasmid #30242: pETCON-E51/design_83
Depositing lab: David Baker. Depositing organization: University of Washington. Publication: Community-Wide Assessment of Protein-Interface Modeling Suggests Improvements to Design Methodology. Fleishman SJ, Whitehead TA, Strauch EM, Corn JE, Qin S, Zhou HX, Mitchell JC, Demerdash ON, Takeda-Shitaka M, Terashi G, Moal IH, Li X, Bates PA, Zacharias M, Park H, Ko JS, Lee H, Seok C, Bourquard T, Bernauer J, Poupon A, Aze J, Soner S, Ovali SK, Ozbek P, Tal NB, Haliloglu T, Hwang H, Vreven T, Pierce BG, Weng Z, Perez-Cano L, Pons C, Fernandez-Recio J, Jiang F, Yang F, Gong X, Cao L, Xu X, Liu B, Wang P, Li C, Wang C, Robert CH, Guharoy M, Liu S, Huang Y, Li L, Guo D, Chen Y, Xiao Y, London N, Itzhaki Z, Schueler-Furman O, Inbar Y, Patapov V, Cohen M, Schreiber G, Tsuchiya Y, Kanamori E, Standley DM, Nakamura H, Kinoshita K, Driggers CM, Hall RG, Morgan JL, Hsu VL, Zhan J, Yang Y, Zhou Y, Kastritis PL, Bonvin AM, Zhang W, Camacho CJ, Kilambi KP, Sircar A, Gray JJ, Ohue M, Uchikoga N, Matsuzaki Y, Ishida T, Akiyama Y, Khashan R, Bush S, Fouches D, Tropsha A, Esquivel-Rodriguez J, Kihara D, Stranges PB, Jacak R, Kuhlman B, Huang SY, Zou X, Wodak SJ, Janin J, Baker D. J Mol Biol. 2011 Sep 29. 10.1016/j.jmb.2011.09.031 PubMed 22001016.
Backbone
  Vector backbone: pETCON
  Backbone size w/o insert (bp): 5400
  Vector type: Yeast Expression
Growth in bacteria
  Bacterial resistance: Ampicillin, 100 μg/mL
  Growth temperature: 37°C
  Growth strain: DH5alpha
  Copy number: High Copy
Gene/Insert
  Gene/Insert name: Mtb ACP2 designed binding protein E51
  Species: Designed Sequence
  Insert size (bp): 333
  Cloning method: Restriction Enzyme; 5′ cloning site NdeI (not destroyed); 3′ cloning site XhoI (not destroyed)
  Sequencing primers: 5′ UP-GS
Resource information
  A portion of this plasmid was derived from a plasmid made by: Designed sequence
Terms and licenses: Academic/Nonprofit Terms; Industry Terms: Not Available to Industry
How to cite: pETCON-E51/design_83 was a gift from David Baker (Addgene plasmid # 30242 ; http://n2t.net/addgene:30242 ; RRID:Addgene_30242)
