[The description below was written by a language model from this plasmid's Addgene catalogue record.]
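Description:
pETCON-E51/design_83 is a yeast expression plasmid built on the pETCON backbone (about 5.4 kb without insert). It carries a 333 bp computationally designed open reading frame, "Mtb ACP2 designed binding protein E51". The name indicates a de novo designed protein intended to bind ACP2 from Mycobacterium tuberculosis. The coding sequence is listed as a designed sequence rather than one from a natural organism. It was inserted by restriction cloning between NdeI and XhoI sites, both of which remain intact, so the design can be excised or swapped for other variants. In bacteria the plasmid is maintained at high copy under ampicillin selection.

The record gives no feature table. It therefore does not state the promoter, the yeast origin of replication, the yeast selectable marker, or any fusion partners or epitope tags. pETCON is generally known as a yeast surface display vector, in which the cloned protein is fused to a cell-wall anchoring partner and flanked by tags for flow-cytometric detection. Those details come from general knowledge of the backbone and are not confirmed by this entry.

The associated publication is a community-wide assessment of protein-interface modelling and its implications for design methodology. This construct is evidently one of a numbered series of designed binders (design 83) that were made available for experimental evaluation and for benchmarking computational predictions. Its likely use is expression of the E51 design in yeast to test whether it folds and binds its intended target. It can also serve as a reference sample for studies comparing successful and unsuccessful interface designs.
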