>Addgene plasmid #30242 | pETCON-E51/design_83 | depositor partial sequence | sequence record 13898 | Author sequence
CATATGTGGATTAGAGAATATCCACCTATTACTTCTGATCAACAAAGACAATTGTACAAGAGAAACTTCG
ATACAGGTTTACAAGAATACAAGTCTTTGCAATCAGCATTGGATAACGCTAACAAGTTCTTGTCCAGATT
GGATAAGGAATTGGATGATTACAGAGAAGAATCAGAAGAATACATGGCTGCAGCTGATTACTACTTGAGA
ATGAAGTTTTTCAAGGGTTCTGCTAAGTACAAGTCAATGAAGAACCATTGTAAGCAATTGAAGTCCAAGT
TGAGTCATATTAAAAAGATGGTTGGTGATTACGATAGACAAAAAACTCTCGAG
