>Addgene plasmid #30242 | pETCON-E51/design_83 | addgene partial sequence | sequence record 35418 | 30242 with GAL1
CCTACTTCATACATTTTCAATTAAGATGCAGTTACTTCGCTGTTTTTCAATATTTTCTGTTATTGCTTCA
GTTTTAGCACAGGAACTGACAACTATATGCGAGCAAATCCCCTCACCAACTTTAGAATCGACGCCGTACT
CTTTGTCAACGACTACTATTTTGGCCAACGGGAAGGCAATGCAAGGAGTTTTTGAATATTACAAATCAGT
AACGTTTGTCAGTAATTGCGGTTCTCACCCCTCAACAACTAGCAAAGGCAGCCCCATAAACACACAGTAT
GTTTTTAAGGACAATAGCTCGACGATTGAAGGTAGATACCCATACGACGTTCCAGACTACGCTCTGCAGG
CTAGTGGTGGAGGAGGCTCTGGTGGAGGCGGTAGCGGAGGCGGAGGGTCGGCTAGCCATATGTGGATTAG
AGAATATCCACCTATTACTTCTGATCAACAAAGACAATTGTACAAGAGAAACTTCGATACAGGTTTACAA
GAATACAAGTCTTTGCAATCAGCATTGGATAACGCTAACAAGTTCTTGTCCAGATTGGATAAGGAATTGG
ATGATTACAGAGAAGAATCAGAAGAATACATGGCTGCAGCTGATTACTACTTGAGAATGAAGTTTTTCAA
GGGTTCTGCTAAGTACAAGTCAATGAAGAACCATTGTAAGCAATTGAAGTCCAAGTTGAGTCATATTAAA
AAGATGGTTGGTGATTACGATAGACAAAAAACTCTCGAGGGGGGCGGATCCGAACAAAAGCTTATTTCTG
AAGAGGACTTGTAATAGAGATCTGATAACAACAGTGTAGATGTAACAAAATCGACTTTGTTCCCACTGTA
CTTTTAGCTCGTACAAAATACAATATACTTTTCATTTCTCCGTAAACAACATGTTTTCCCATGTAATATC
CTTTTCTATTTTTCGTTCCGTTACCAACTTTA
